Addgene plasmid #169013: pProk2.Cre.T2A.mCherry
Purpose: Expresses Cre under Prok2 minimal promoter in mammalian cells
Depositing lab: Michael Hastings. Depositing organization: MRC Laboratory of Molecular Biology.
Backbone
  Vector backbone: N/A
  Backbone manufacturer: VectorBuilder
  Backbone size w/o insert (bp): 3586
  Total vector size (bp): 6047
  Vector type: Mammalian Expression, AAV, Cre/Lox
Growth in bacteria
  Bacterial resistance: Ampicillin, 100 μg/mL
  Growth temperature: 37°C
  Growth strain: NEB Stable
  Copy number: Unknown
Gene/Insert
  Gene/Insert name: Cre Recombinase
  Insert size (bp): 2461
  Promoter: Prokineticin 2
  Tag / fusion protein: T2A; mCherry
  Cloning method: Gateway Cloning
  Sequencing primers: 5′ ctggccttttgctcacatgt
Resource information
  A portion of this plasmid was derived from a plasmid made by: The Prok2 promoter sequence was determined by Antony Adamson (University of Manchester, UK) and the plasmid was constructed by VectorBuilder.
Terms and licenses: Academic/Nonprofit Terms; Industry Terms: Not Available to Industry
How to cite: pProk2.Cre.T2A.mCherry was a gift from Michael Hastings (Addgene plasmid # 169013 ; http://n2t.net/addgene:169013 ; RRID:Addgene_169013)
