[The description below was written by a language model from this plasmid's Addgene catalogue record and pLannotate feature annotations shown in this document.]
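Description:
pProk2.Cre.T2A.mCherry is a 6,047 bp AAV transfer plasmid, built commercially by multisite Gateway cloning, that expresses Cre recombinase in mammalian cells under a minimal Prokineticin 2 (Prok2) promoter. It is propagated in bacteria through a high-copy ColE1/pUC-type origin with ampicillin selection (AmpR under its own bla promoter). The backbone also carries an f1 phage origin and small remnants of pBR322 bom and rop sequences. A recombination-deficient growth strain is recorded, which is usual for plasmids carrying the repeat-prone AAV inverted terminal repeats.

The payload lies between two AAV2 ITRs, which define the segment that is replicated and packaged into recombinant AAV particles when helper functions are supplied. Just inside the upstream ITR, attB4 and attB1 sites flank an unannotated interval of roughly 400 bp. This position matches the promoter slot, so the interval presumably holds the Prok2 minimal promoter, although the feature table does not label it. Downstream, between attB1 and attB2, is a single open reading frame encoding Cre, a T2A peptide and mCherry. Ribosomal skipping at T2A yields separate Cre and red fluorescent proteins from one transcript, so mCherry fluorescence marks the cells that express the recombinase. A WPRE, which spans the numbering origin of the circular sequence, enhances transcript stability and expression, and a bovine growth hormone polyadenylation signal terminates the transcript before the second ITR.

The construct is suited to delivering Cre to Prok2-expressing cell populations by transfection or AAV transduction. There it can drive recombination of loxP-flanked alleles or Cre-dependent reporters and effectors. The record does not state the species of origin of the promoter or a specific target tissue.
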