Features (pLannotate 1.2.2; 17 found; start..end, strand, type, name):
    102..213     +  polyA_signal   bGH poly(A) signal: bovine growth hormone polyadenylation signal
    317..457     +  repeat_region  AAV2 ITR: inverted terminal repeat of adeno-associated virus serotype 2 inverted
    462..513     -  misc_feature   bom (fragment): basis of mobility region from pBR322
    532..987     +  rep_origin     f1 ori (sequence partly withheld): f1 bacteriophage origin of replication; arrow indicates direction of (+) strand synthesis
    988..1037    -  misc_feature   bom (fragment): basis of mobility region from pBR322
   1139..1174    -  CDS            rop (fragment): Rop protein, which maintains plasmids at low copy number; rop
   1269..1373    +  promoter       AmpR promoter: bla
   1374..2234    +  CDS            AmpR: β-lactamase; bla; confers resistance to ampicillin, carbenicillin, and related antibiotics
   2405..2993    +  rep_origin     ori: high-copy-number ColE1/pMB1/pBR322/pUC origin of replication
   3055..3195    -  repeat_region  AAV2 ITR: inverted terminal repeat of adeno-associated virus serotype 2 inverted
   3202..3222    +  protein_bind   attB4: mutant version of attB; core recombination site for the Gateway® BP reaction BP Clonase™
   3634..3654    +  protein_bind   attB1: mutant version of attB; core recombination site for the Gateway® BP reaction BP Clonase™
   3694..4716    +  CDS            Cre: site-specific recombinase Cre is a site-specific recombinase from bacteriophage P1. Recombination occurs at loxP sequences.
   4726..4779    +  CDS            T2A: 2A peptide from Thosea asigna virus capsid protein Eukaryotic ribosomes fail to insert a peptide bond between the Gly and Pro residues, yielding separate polypeptides.
   4780..5487    +  CDS            mCherry: mCherry is a basic (constitutively fluorescent) red fluorescent protein published in 2004, derived from Discosoma sp.. It is reported to be a very rapidly-maturing monomer with low acid sensitivity.
   5494..5514    -  protein_bind   attB2: mutant version of attB; core recombination site for the Gateway® BP reaction BP Clonase™
   5525..66      +  misc_feature   WPRE (across the origin): woodchuck hepatitis virus posttranscriptional regulatory element
>Addgene plasmid #169013 | pProk2.Cre.T2A.mCherry | addgene full sequence | sequence record 337177 | Addgene NGS Result
GGCCTCTTCCGCGTCTTCGCCTTCGCCCTCAGACGAGTCGGATCTCCCTTTGGGCCGCCTCCCCGCATCG
GGAATTCCTAGAGCTCGCTGATCAGCCTCGACTGTGCCTTCTAGTTGCCAGCCATCTGTTGTTTGCCCCT
CCCCCGTGCCTTCCTTGACCCTGGAAGGTGCCACTCCCACTGTCCTTTCCTAATAAAATGAGGAAATTGC
ATCGCATTGTCTGAGTAGGTGTCATTCTATTCTGGGGGGTGGGGTGGGGCAGGACAGCAAGGGGGAGGAT
TGGGAAGAGAATAGCAGGCATGCTGGGGAGGGCCGCAGGAACCCCTAGTGATGGAGTTGGCCACTCCCTC
TCTGCGCGCTCGCTCGCTCACTGAGGCCGGGCGACCAAAGGTCGCCCGACGCCCGGGCTTTGCCCGGGCG
GCCTCAGTGAGCGAGCGAGCGCGCAGCTGCCTGCAGGGGCGCCTGATGCGGTATTTTCTCCTTACGCATC
TGTGCGGTATTTCACACCGCATA
[95 nt withheld, positions 514-608]
T
[46 nt withheld, positions 610-655]
C
[141 nt withheld, positions 657-797]
CCTTTGACGTTGGAGTCCACGTTCTTT
[37 nt withheld, positions 825-861]
ACTCTATCTCGGGCTATTCTTTTGATTTATAAGGGATTTTGCCGATTTCGGTCTATTGGTTAAAAAATGA
GCTGATTTAACAAAAATTTAACGCGAATTTTAACAAAATATTAACGTTTACAATTTTATGGTGCACTCTC
AGTACAATCTGCTCTGATGCCGCATAGTTAAGCCAGCCCCGACACCCGCCAACACCCGCTGACGCGCCCT
GACGGGCTTGTCTGCTCCCGGCATCCGCTTACAGACAAGCTGTGACCGTCTCCGGGAGCTGCATGTGTCA
GAGGTTTTCACCGTCATCACCGAAACGCGCGAGACGAAAGGGCCTCGTGATACGCCTATTTTTATAGGTT
AATGTCATGATAATAATGGTTTCTTAGACGTCAGGTGGCACTTTTCGGGGAAATGTGCGCGGAACCCCTA
TTTGTTTATTTTTCTAAATACATTCAAATATGTATCCGCTCATGAGACAATAACCCTGATAAATGCTTCA
ATAATATTGAAAAAGGAAGAGTATGAGTATTCAACATTTCCGTGTCGCCCTTATTCCCTTTTTTGCGGCA
TTTTGCCTTCCTGTTTTTGCTCACCCAGAAACGCTGGTGAAAGTAAAAGATGCTGAAGATCAGTTGGGTG
CACGAGTGGGTTACATCGAACTGGATCTCAACAGCGGTAAGATCCTTGAGAGTTTTCGCCCCGAAGAACG
TTTTCCAATGATGAGCACTTTTAAAGTTCTGCTATGTGGCGCGGTATTATCCCGTATTGACGCCGGGCAA
GAGCAACTCGGTCGCCGCATACACTATTCTCAGAATGACTTGGTTGAGTACTCACCAGTCACAGAAAAGC
ATCTTACGGATGGCATGACAGTAAGAGAATTATGCAGTGCTGCCATAACCATGAGTGATAACACTGCGGC
CAACTTACTTCTGACAACGATCGGAGGACCGAAGGAGCTAACCGCTTTTTTGCACAACATGGGGGATCAT
GTAACTCGCCTTGATCGTTGGGAACCGGAGCTGAATGAAGCCATACCAAACGACGAGCGTGACACCACGA
TGCCTGTAGCAATGGCAACAACGTTGCGCAAACTATTAACTGGCGAACTACTTACTCTAGCTTCCCGGCA
ACAATTAATAGACTGGATGGAGGCGGATAAAGTTGCAGGACCACTTCTGCGCTCGGCCCTTCCGGCTGGC
TGGTTTATTGCTGATAAATCTGGAGCCGGTGAGCGTGGAAGCCGCGGTATCATTGCAGCACTGGGGCCAG
ATGGTAAGCCCTCCCGTATCGTAGTTATCTACACGACGGGGAGTCAGGCAACTATGGATGAACGAAATAG
ACAGATCGCTGAGATAGGTGCCTCACTGATTAAGCATTGGTAACTGTCAGACCAAGTTTACTCATATATA
CTTTAGATTGATTTAAAACTTCATTTTTAATTTAAAAGGATCTAGGTGAAGATCCTTTTTGATAATCTCA
TGACCAAAATCCCTTAACGTGAGTTTTCGTTCCACTGAGCGTCAGACCCCGTAGAAAAGATCAAAGGATC
TTCTTGAGATCCTTTTTTTCTGCGCGTAATCTGCTGCTTGCAAACAAAAAAACCACCGCTACCAGCGGTG
GTTTGTTTGCCGGATCAAGAGCTACCAACTCTTTTTCCGAAGGTAACTGGCTTCAGCAGAGCGCAGATAC
CAAATACTGTTCTTCTAGTGTAGCCGTAGTTAGGCCACCACTTCAAGAACTCTGTAGCACCGCCTACATA
CCTCGCTCTGCTAATCCTGTTACCAGTGGCTGCTGCCAGTGGCGATAAGTCGTGTCTTACCGGGTTGGAC
TCAAGACGATAGTTACCGGATAAGGCGCAGCGGTCGGGCTGAACGGGGGGTTCGTGCACACAGCCCAGCT
TGGAGCGAACGACCTACACCGAACTGAGATACCTACAGCGTGAGCTATGAGAAAGCGCCACGCTTCCCGA
AGGGAGAAAGGCGGACAGGTATCCGGTAAGCGGCAGGGTCGGAACAGGAGAGCGCACGAGGGAGCTTCCA
GGGGGAAACGCCTGGTATCTTTATAGTCCTGTCGGGTTTCGCCACCTCTGACTTGAGCGTCGATTTTTGT
GATGCTCGTCAGGGGGGCGGAGCCTATGGAAAAACGCCAGCAACGCGGCCTTTTTACGGTTCCTGGCCTT
TTGCTGGCCTTTTGCTCACATGTCCTGCAGGCAGCTGCGCGCTCGCTCGCTCACTGAGGCCGCCCGGGCA
AAGCCCGGGCGTCGGGCGACCTTTGGTCGCCCGGCCTCAGTGAGCGAGCGAGCGCGCAGAGAGGGAGTGG
CCAACTCCATCACTAGGGGTTCCTTCTAGACAACTTTGTATAGAAAAGTTGGGCACGTCGTGGGTACCCC
CTGCACATCTGTATGGCAAATGATGTGCCTCTGCGAGTGTGGGGGCTGAGCACGTGAGGCTCTGGAAAAC
AGGACGGCGAAGGAGGAGGGTTTCTGAGACCACAAAAGCTTCAGGAAGGCTGGCTAGGGCTGCGGCGCCC
CGCGGGGGCTCTGCCCGCGTGGCGCTTTGCGCGTGGGGCGCGGGGCACGTGCGCGTGTGCGCGTGGAGCG
CGGGGTGTGTGCCCGCGCCGTGCCCCCCGCGTGCTGCCTGGCGTGAGTCACCGCGGGGCTCGCCTTTATA
ACCGCCGCCAGGCTCGCAGCTCCGCAGAGCAGCCCGGCCACGCGTCCCCAACGTCCCGGGTCCCAACGCC
CCGGAACGCGTCCCCTAACCGCCACCGCGTCCCCGGGACGCCCAAGTTTGTACAAAAAAGCAGGCTGCCA
CCATGGGCCCAAAGAAGAAGAGAAAGGTTTCGAATTTACTGACCGTACACCAAAATTTGCCTGCATTACC
GGTCGATGCAACGAGTGATGAGGTTCGCAAGAACCTGATGGACATGTTCAGGGATCGCCAGGCGTTTTCT
GAGCATACCTGGAAAATGCTTCTGTCCGTTTGCCGGTCGTGGGCGGCATGGTGCAAGTTGAATAACCGGA
AATGGTTTCCCGCAGAACCTGAAGATGTTCGCGATTATCTTCTATATCTTCAGGCGCGCGGTCTGGCAGT
AAAAACTATCCAGCAACATTTGGGCCAGCTAAACATGCTTCATCGTCGGTCCGGGCTGCCACGACCAAGT
GACAGCAATGCTGTTTCACTGGTTATGCGGCGGATCCGAAAAGAAAACGTTGATGCCGGTGAACGTGCAA
AACAGGCTCTAGCGTTCGAACGCACTGATTTCGACCAGGTTCGTTCACTCATGGAAAATAGCGATCGCTG
CCAGGATATACGTAATCTGGCATTTCTGGGGATTGCTTATAACACCCTGTTACGTATAGCCGAAATTGCC
AGGATCAGGGTTAAAGATATCTCACGTACTGACGGTGGGAGAATGTTAATCCATATTGGCAGAACGAAAA
CGCTGGTTAGCACCGCAGGTGTAGAGAAGGCACTTAGCCTGGGGGTAACTAAACTGGTCGAGCGATGGAT
TTCCGTCTCTGGTGTAGCTGATGATCCGAATAACTACCTGTTTTGCCGGGTCAGAAAAAATGGTGTTGCC
GCGCCATCTGCCACCAGCCAGCTATCAACTCGCGCCCTGGAAGGGATTTTTGAAGCAACTCATCGATTGA
TTTACGGCGCTAAGGATGACTCTGGTCAGAGATACCTGGCCTGGTCTGGACACAGTGCCCGTGTCGGAGC
CGCGCGAGATATGGCCCGCGCTGGAGTTTCAATACCGGAGATCATGCAAGCTGGTGGCTGGACCAATGTA
AATATTGTCATGAACTATATCCGTAACCTGGATAGTGAAACAGGGGCAATGGTGCGCCTGCTGGAAGATG
GCGATGGAAGCGGAGAGGGCAGGGGAAGTCTTCTAACATGCGGGGACGTGGAGGAAAATCCCGGCCCCAT
GGTGAGCAAGGGCGAGGAGGATAACATGGCCATCATCAAGGAGTTCATGCGCTTCAAGGTGCACATGGAG
GGCTCCGTGAACGGCCACGAGTTCGAGATCGAGGGCGAGGGCGAGGGCCGCCCCTACGAGGGCACCCAGA
CCGCCAAGCTGAAGGTGACCAAGGGTGGCCCCCTGCCCTTCGCCTGGGACATCCTGTCCCCTCAGTTCAT
GTACGGCTCCAAGGCCTACGTGAAGCACCCCGCCGACATCCCCGACTACTTGAAGCTGTCCTTCCCCGAG
GGCTTCAAGTGGGAGCGCGTGATGAACTTCGAGGACGGCGGCGTGGTGACCGTGACCCAGGACTCCTCCC
TGCAGGACGGCGAGTTCATCTACAAGGTGAAGCTGCGCGGCACCAACTTCCCCTCCGACGGCCCCGTAAT
GCAGAAGAAGACCATGGGCTGGGAGGCCTCCTCCGAGCGGATGTACCCCGAGGACGGCGCCCTGAAGGGC
GAGATCAAGCAGAGGCTGAAGCTGAAGGACGGCGGCCACTACGACGCTGAGGTCAAGACCACCTACAAGG
CCAAGAAGCCCGTGCAGCTGCCCGGCGCCTACAACGTCAACATCAAGTTGGACATCACCTCCCACAACGA
GGACTACACCATCGTGGAACAGTACGAACGCGCCGAGGGCCGCCACTCCACCGGCGGCATGGACGAGCTG
TACAAGTAAACCCAGCTTTCTTGTACAAAGTGGGAATTCCGATAATCAACCTCTGGATTACAAAATTTGT
GAAAGATTGACTGGTATTCTTAACTATGTTGCTCCTTTTACGCTATGTGGATACGCTGCTTTAATGCCTT
TGTATCATGCTATTGCTTCCCGTATGGCTTTCATTTTCTCCTCCTTGTATAAATCCTGGTTGCTGTCTCT
TTATGAGGAGTTGTGGCCCGTTGTCAGGCAACGTGGCGTGGTGTGCACTGTGTTTGCTGACGCAACCCCC
ACTGGTTGGGGCATTGCCACCACCTGTCAGCTCCTTTCCGGGACTTTCGCTTTCCCCCTCCCTATTGCCA
CGGCGGAACTCATCGCCGCCTGCCTTGCCCGCTGCTGGACAGGGGCTCGGCTGTTGGGCACTGACAATTC
CGTGGTGTTGTCGGGGAAGCTGACGTCCTTTCCATGGCTGCTCGCCTGTGTTGCCACCTGGATTCTGCGC
GGGACGTCCTTCTGCTACGTCCCTTCGGCCCTCAATCCAGCGGACCTTCCTTCCCGCGGCCTGCTGCCGG
CTCTGC
